>Addgene plasmid #118569 | pMRE-Tn7-155 | addgene full sequence | sequence record 226457 | Addgene NGS Result
ATGGTGAGCAAGGGCGAGGCAGTGATCAAGGAGTTCATGCGGTTCAAGGTGCACATGGAGGGCTCCATGA
ACGGCCACGAGTTCGAGATCGAGGGCGAGGGCGAGGGCCGCCCCTACGAGGGCACCCAGACCGCCAAGCT
GAAGGTGACCAAGGGTGGCCCCCTGCCCTTCTCCTGGGACATCCTGTCCCCTCAGTTCATGTACGGCTCC
AGGGCCTTCATCAAGCACCCCGCCGACATCCCCGACTACTATAAGCAGTCCTTCCCCGAGGGCTTCAAGT
GGGAGCGCGTGATGAACTTCGAGGACGGCGGCGCCGTGACCGTGACCCAGGACACCTCCCTGGAGGACGG
CACCCTGATCTACAAGGTGAAGCTCCGCGGCACCAACTTCCCTCCTGACGGCCCCGTAATGCAGAAGAAG
ACAATGGGCTGGGAAGCGTCCACCGAGCGGTTGTACCCCGAGGACGGCGTGCTGAAGGGCGACATTAAGA
TGGCCCTGCGCCTGAAGGACGGCGGCCGCTACCTGGCGGACTTCAAGACCACCTACAAGGCCAAGAAGCC
CGTGCAGATGCCCGGCGCCTACAACGTCGACCGCAAGTTGGACATCACCTCCCACAACGAGGACTACACC
GTGGTGGAACAGTACGAACGCTCCGAGGGCCGCCACTCCACCGGCGGCATGGACGAGCTGTACAAGTAAG
TAATTAGCTGAGCTTGGACTCCTGTTGATAGATCCAGTAATGACCTCAGAACTCCATCTGGATTTGTTCA
GAACGCTCGGTTGCCGCCGGGCGTTTTTTATTGGTGAGAATCCAAGCTAGCTTGGCGAGATTTTCAGGAG
CTAAGGAAGCTAAAATGGAGAAAAAAATCACTGGATATACCACCGTTGATATATCCCAATGGCATCGTAA
AGAACATTTTGAGGCATTTCAGTCAGTTGCTCAATGTACCTATAACCAGACCGTTCAGCTGGATATTACG
GCCTTTTTAAAGACCGTAAAGAAAAATAAGCACAAGTTTTATCCGGCCTTTATTCACATTCTTGCCCGCC
TGATGAATGCTCATCCGGAATTTCGTATGGCAATGAAAGACGGTGAGCTGGTGATATGGGATAGTGTTCA
CCCTTGTTACACCGTTTTCCATGAGCAAACTGAAACGTTTTCATCGCTCTGGAGTGAATACCACGACGAT
TTCCGGCAGTTTCTACACATATATTCGCAAGATGTGGCGTGTTACGGTGAAAACCTGGCCTATTTCCCTA
AAGGGTTTATTGAGAATATGTTTTTCGTCTCAGCCAATCCCTGGGTGAGTTTCACCAGTTTTGATTTAAA
CGTGGCCAATATGGACAACTTCTTCGCCCCCGTTTTCACCATGGGCAAATATTATACGCAAGGCGACAAG
GTGCTGATGCCGCTGGCGATTCAGGTTCATCATGCCGTTTGTGATGGCTTCCATGTCGGCAGAATGCTTA
ATGAATTACAACAGTACTGCGATGAGTGGCAGGGCGGGGCGTAATTTTTTTAAGGCAGTTATTGGTGCCC
TTAAACGCCTGGGGTAATGACTCTCTAGCTTGAGGCATCAAATAAAACGAAAGGCTCAGTCGAAAGACTG
GGCCTTTCGTTTTATCTGTTGTTTGTCGGTGAACGCTCTCCTGAGTAGGACAAATCCGCCGCTAGGAGCT
TGCGGCCGCCAGGGGATCTGATTAATTAAAACGTGGCTTACTAGGATCCGATATCATTTAAATCTAGGGA
TAACAGGGTAATACTAGTGTCGACCAACCAGATAAGTGAAATCTAGTTCCAAACTATTTTGTCATTTTTA
ATTTTCGTATTAGCTTACGACGCTACACCCAGTTCCCATCTATTTTGTCACTCTTCCCTAAATAATCCTT
AAAAACTCCATTTCCACCCCTCCCAGTTCCCAACTATTTTGTCCGCCCACAGGCTGAAAGCGCTATTTCT
TCCAGAATTGCCATGATTTTTTCCCCACGGGAGGCGTCACTGGCTCCCGTGTTGTCGGCAGCTTTGATTC
GATAAGCAGCATCGCCTGTTTCAGGCTGTCTATGTGTGACTGTTGAGCTGTAACAAGTTGTCTCAGGTGT
TCAATTTCATGTTCTAGTTGCTTTGTTTTACTGGTTTCACCTGTTCTATTAGGTGTTACATGCTGTTCAT
CTGTTACATTGTCGATCTGTTCATGGTGAACAGCTTTAAATGCACCAAAAACTCGTAAAAGCTCTGATGT
ATCTATCTTTTTTACACCGTTTTCATCTGTGCATATGGACAGTTTTCCCTTTGATATGTAACGGTGAACA
GTTGTTCTACTTTTGTTTGTTAGTCTTGATGCTTCACTGATAGATACAAGAGCCATAAGAACCTCAGATC
CTTCCGTATTTAGCCAGTATGTTCTCTAGTGTGGTTCGTTGTTTTTGCGTGAGCCATGAGAACGAACCAT
TGAGATCATACTTACTTTGCATGTCACTCAAAAATTTTGCCTCAAAACTGGTGAGCTGAATTTTTGCAGT
TAAAGCATCGTGTAGTGTTTTTCTTAGTCCGTTATGTAGGTAGGAATCTGATGTAATGGTTGTTGGTATT
TTGTCACCATTCATTTTTATCTGGTTGTTCTCAAGTTCGGTTACGAGATCCATTTGTCTATCTAGTTCAA
CTTGGAAAATCAACGTATCAGTCGGGCGGCCTCGCTTATCAACCACCAATTTCATATTGCTGTAAGTGTT
TAAATCTTTACTTATTGGTTTCAAAACCCATTGGTTAAGCCTTTTAAACTCATGGTAGTTATTTTCAAGC
ATTAACATGAACTTAAATTCATCAAGGCTAATCTCTATATTTGCCTTGTGAGTTTTCTTTTGTGTTAGTT
CTTTTAATAACCACTCATAAATCCTCATAGAGTATTTGTTTTCAAAAGACTTAACATGTTCCAGATTATA
TTTTATGAATTTTTTTAACTGGAAAAGATAAGGCAATATCTCTTCACTAAAAACTAATTCTAATTTTTCG
CTTGAGAACTTGGCATAGTTTGTCCACTGGAAAATCTCAAAGCCTTTAACCAAAGGATTCCTGATTTCCA
CAGTTCTCGTCATCAGCTCTCTGGTTGCTTTAGCTAATACACCATAAGCATTTTCCCTACTGATGTTCAT
CATCTGAACGTATTGGTTATAAGTGAACGATACCGTCCGTTCTTTCCTTGTAGGGTTTTCAATCGTGGGG
TTGAGTAGTGCCACACAGCATAAAATTAGCTTGGTTTCATGCTCCGTTAAGTCATAGCGACTAATCGCTA
GTTCATTTGCTTTGAAAACAACTAATTCAGACATACATCTCAATTGGTCTAGGTGATTTTAATCACTATA
CCAATTGAGATGGGCTAGTCAATGATAATTACTAGTCCTTTTCCTTTGAGTTGTGGGTATCTGTAAATTC
TGCTAGACCTTTGCTGGAAAACTTGTAAATTCTGCTAGACCCTCTGTAAATTCCGCTAGACCTTTGTGTG
TTTTTTTTGTTTATATTCAAGTGGTTATAATTTATAGAATAAAGAAAGAATAAAAAAAGATAAAAAGAAT
AGATCCCAGCCCTGTGTATAACTCACTACTTTAGTCAGTTCCGCAGTATTACAAAAGGATGTCGCAAACG
CTGTTTGCTCCTCTACAAAACAGACCTTAAAACCCTAAAGGCTTAAGTAGCACCCTCGCAAGCTCGGGCA
AATCGCTGAATATTCCTTTTGTCTCCGACCATCAGGCACCTGAGTCGCTGTCTTTTTCGTGACATTCAGT
TCGCTGCGCTCACGGCTCTGGCAGTGAATGGGGGTAAATGGCACTACAGGCGCCTTTTATGGATTCATGC
AAGGAAACTACCCATAATACAAGAAAAGCCCGTCACGGGCTTCTCAGGGCGTTTTATGGCGGGTCTGCTA
TGTGGTGCTATCTGACTTTTTGCTGTTCAGCAGTTCCTGCCCTCTGATTTTCCAGTCTGACCACTTCGGA
TTATCCCGTGACAGGTCATTCAGACTGGCTAATGCACCCAGTAAGGCAGCGGTATCATCAACAGGCTTAC
CCGTCTTACTGTCGGGGATCGACGCTCTCCCTTATGCGACTCCTGCATTAGGAAGCAGCCCAGTAGTAGG
TTGAGGCCGTTGAGCACCGCCGCCGCAAGGAATGGTGCATGCAAGGAGATGGCGCCCAACAGTCCCCCGG
CCACGGGGCCTGCCACCATACCCACGCCGAAACAAGCGCTCATGAGCCCGAAGTGGCGAGCCCGATCTTC
CCCATCGGTGATGTCGGCGATATAGGCGCCAGCAACCGCACCTGTGGCGCCGGTGATGCCGCCGGGCAGG
ATAGGTGAAGTAGGCCCACCCGCGAGCGGGTGTTCCTTCTTCACTGTCCCTTATTCGCACCTGGCGGTGC
TCAACGGGAATCCTGCTCTGCGAGGCTGGCCGGCGGCG
[125 nt withheld, positions 4449-4573]
AATCAATCTAAAGTATATATGAGTAAACTTGGTCTGACAGTTACCAATGCTTAATCAGTGAGGCACCTAT
CTCAGCGATCTGTCTATTTCGTTCATCCATAGTTGCCTGACTCCCCGTCGTGTAGATAACTACGATACGG
GAGGGCTTACCATCTGGCCCCAGTGCTGCAATGATACCGCGAGACCCACGCTCACCGGCTCCAGATTTAT
CAGCAATAAACCAGCCAGCCGGAAGGGCCGAGCGCAGAAGTGGTCCTGCAACTTTATCCGCCTCCATCCA
GTCTATTAATTGTTGCCGGGAAGCTAGAGTAAGTAGTTCGCCAGTTAATAGTTTGCGCAACGTTGTTGCC
ATTGCTGCAGGCATCGTGGTGTCACGCTCGTCGTTTGGTATGGCTTCATTCAGCTCCGGTTCCCAACGAT
CAAGGCGAGTTACATGATCCCCCATGTTGTGCAAAAAAGCGGTTAGCTCCTTCGGTCCTCCGATCGTTGT
CAGAAGTAAGTTGGCCGCAGTGTTATCACTCATGGTTATGGCAGCACTGCATAATTCTCTTACTGTCATG
CCATCCGTAAGATGCTTTTCTGTGACTGGTGAGTACTCAACCAAGTCATTCTGAGAATAGTGTATGCGGC
GACCGAGTTGCTCTTGCCCGGCGTCAACACGGGATAATACCGCGCCACATAGCAGAACTTTAAAAGTGCT
CATCATTGGAAAACGTTCTTCGGGGCGAAAACTCTCAAGGATCTTACCGCTGTTGAGATCCAGTTCGATG
TAACCCACTCGTGCACCCAACTGATCTTCAGCATCTTTTACTTTCACCAGCGTTTCTGGGTGAGCAAAAA
CAGGAAGGCAAAATGCCGCAAAAAAGGGAATAAGGGCGACACGGAAATGTTGAATACTCATACTCTTCCT
TTTTCAATATTATTGAAGCATTTATCAGGGTTATTGTCTCATGAGCGGATACATATTTGAATGTATTTAG
AAAAATAAACAAAAGAGTTTGTAGAAACGCAAAAAGGCCATCCGTCAGGATGGCCTTCTGCTTAATTTGA
TGCCTGGCAGTTTATGGCGGGCGTCCTGCCCGCCACCCTCCGGGCCGTTGCTTCGCAACGTTCAAATCCG
CTCCCGGCGGATTTGTCCTACTCAGGAGAGCGTTCACCGACAAACAACAGATAAAACGAAAGGCCCAGTC
TTTCGACTGAGCCTTTCGTTTTATTTGATGCCTGGCAGTTCCCTACTCTCGCATGGGGAGACCCCACACT
ACCATCGGCGCTACGGCGTTTCACTTCTGAGTTCGGCATGGGGTCAGGTGGGACCACCGCGCTACTGCCG
CCAGGCAAATTCTGTTTTATCAGACCGCTTCTGCGTTCTGATTTAATCTGTATCAGGCTGAAAATCTTCT
CTCATCCGCCAAAACAGCCAAGCTTGCATGCCTGCAGGTCGACTCTAGAGGATCCCCTAAAAATAATGAC
CGAGCTAGCTCTAACTGTGGGATGTGATAACGAGTCTTGCTATATGGTGTTTCAGCTTCGTAAATAAATG
AACTCTGCGCTCCATCCTTGTTGCGTACGGAAGCAAAGGACGAGAGATTAGGAAAATCGATTATTTTGGC
TCGTTGAAGATCCGATGCTTCAAACTCAATCACACGATCCGCCTTATTTATTTGCTTTGTTGTACTGTTA
ACCACCTTAGCTCGACTTAATAAAGGCAAATGAGTAAATCGAGTCCATTTCCGTTCTTGCATTGGATTAA
ACCAAACAAAAATACGCCACTCCTTATGACCCGAGTTACGGAATAAATGACCAATATGTACAACCTGCAC
ATTGTCATTAAATGTAGCTAGCCTAACCACTCACTCTTCCCCATAAACCATTTCCAAGAATCTTTGTGCT
TCCTCAGTTATCCGCTCTTTAGATAACGTTGCACTTCTTAATAATCGCCAGCGCCTAAGCTCAACATCTT
CCTGTTTAAGCTTAATAAAAGCTTGGCTAATCCGTCTAATTTGATAATCTTCCACACTCTCTGAGTAACG
CTTTAAGCAAAGCGCTACCAAAGGCAGTTTCTGTAGATTTTTTGCAAGAGAGGTTCCGTTAGGAGTTTGC
TTTAACAGCCAGCTCGATGTCGCTCTTGGGTGATCAAGGCTACTATCTAGACGCTTTATGATTCTTAATA
GTTGTCGTACAGCAATTCGATCTCTTTGGTTCCAATCAACTCTAGGGGCGGGTGCCAGACGCTCTTGTTG
ATGCTGTTGATTCCAGTGAACTAGCCAATCCCTGTCATGTCGGTAAAGCCAAGCGTATAGCACCCCACCC
TCTAAAGACTGTCTTGCCGCCTTAATTCCTTGGTATTTATGCACTAGTTGCTGCCAGTCTTTATGCTTAA
CAGATAAATCTTCAGAGTTAGGTTGCACAGACTGGCTAACAGGTCTTGTCGTTATAGAGTGCTCAGTAAG
AGCACTTGCCTGCTGTAGCGCTTCTATAACCGTTAGTTTTGGCAATAAGGCTTGCCACACAATACTATGC
TGTAAATAACTAAAGGCTTTTCTATGCTTACGGAATATACTTTTCAGCCAACACGTGTCCTTGTTCTCTG
CCAACTTTAAATCCAGTTTCTCTAGTGCCTCATCACTAAAAGTCTGCCTCACTCTCTCCGCCACCAAGTC
ATGACGAATGTGCTTGCTTTTGGTTAGCCCTAGATCCTGCGCTAAGCGCTGATAAAACAGCGTCCACTGC
TCAAGGCTTGGGGAAAGCTCTTGCGCTCGTGGAGCATCTAACAGAGGGGCTATATAAGCAGCTAGTGCTG
TTAATTGAGATAGGGAGTCTTTGGGGTAGTCTGAAAGCAGCTCAGTATGACCCAAAGCCCAAAATTGATG
TCGGTGATCATCTACAGCTCTATCAAAGAAGACTAAAGCACCGTGTTTTGGACAATATGGCAAAGCGGGC
AAATACCAATCTCGTTGCCAAAAGGCTTCCCCATACCTATTTAGCTGAAGAGCAACGCAATCAGGGCAGT
ATCTAAAGCGGTTATCGCTCTTAACTCTAGAAGCAGCGACTCCTAGCATTAAATGCACCGCACCTTGCGC
TTGGTACTCCATTAACCGAATAGCTTCGTCTCGGCGCTCCTTGCCTACAAACGGAGCATATAAAGGGAAT
AAGGTATGCTCATAAATAAGCTGCTGAACAGCGTAACGTCCTGTTTGATGTAGATGTCTTGCTATCACAC
CTAAATGCGAGGGCAGACCTAAGGTAGCGACCACCTTGCGGTTGCCATACACCTCATCCAACAGCTGCTT
AGGACTAACAATCCCTTGATAAACGCCTGCCCGTGCAATAGTGCTATAAATCAGCTCATTCGAGTACGGA
ACAGGAAAGTTTCTCATGGCTAACCTGCTTGTTTAAATAAGCTCGCCATATCCACTATTACCCCTTTCCC
TTTTAACCGTTCATGCATGGTTTTTTCAGGTTGGCGTTGTGAATAGATATAACGTAAATCCGTATCAGGC
AAGCTATCCCAGTCGCTGGGCTTGACTACCTTTATAGCCGAAACCTTTTTACTCTTGGAGGGCTTTTCTA
GTTCTGACACTACCGTTTCGCCTTCCATCAACCACTGCAAAACAAGAGGCAGTAACTTTTGTCTTGTCAT
CGTTGGATTCTGGCTAAACGCTTTTTTAATAGTGGGAATTAACAGGCTTGAATCGTAATCCTCTTTCAGC
ATCAGATATAAATGACGCTGATCTTCGGTATCTAACTCTTGAAGGGCTTTTTCTTCTGGTGTTTGTTCTT
GTATCGCTGCGATATCTAGCTGAAGTTGGATTAACCGTTTATCAATCTCGGGAACGACTAGATCAGAATA
ACGAGCAATGCGTTCTGGGATACCCGAGCGTAATGCCTCTAGCATGGGGTGCACAGGCTTTAACTCATCT
TGATACACTTGCCGCAATAAACCAGCGGTAATACGCTCATTGCCTAAAGCTAGCGCACGGAGCTGAGCGA
GTACAAAAAGTTTTACTACAATGTCCATCACTCCTTGGCTTAGCTCATACCACACATCACGGACCTCATC
CGATAACAGCGCATCTTTGCGTTGTAAAAGCTGTAATTGCCAAAGATTATCCGTAAAAGCGATCCACTCT
TGATTGGGCTTTCCACGTTGCGTTTGTTGTATAGGATCCCAGAATATAGCTCCAAACCCTGCCCCTCTAC
GTGCAGACCGCAAATCAGCCTCAAAAATCTCTCGTGCTTTAGGGGTACCAATCAACATCACTGGTACGCC
AATAATATTCACCATCGTCACAAAAAAGTTCAGCATCTCTTGAGATCCACCCGAACGAGAGCGGCTTAAA
TGCTGAATTTCATCAATAACCAACAACCCTAAAGCATGTGCATTGGCTATTTGCGACATCAAAGCCAACA
TGGTTTCTATACCATGACGTTTTAAGCCATAACGACGCTCATAGTTCGAGCCCAAGGCTCGATCCAACGC
TCTGAAAAAATTCAAGCAGATTTCTTTTAGCGAACCATTATGCGAGCAGTCTATTTTCAAATACACCACC
TGCTCTACATTGAGTTCACGATGGTAAATCACCTGAGGATACGTGGCTAGAATACGATGAAGAGAGGTCG
TCTTCCCACTACCAGAACAACCAATTAACAATAAGCTTTGTGCCGTAGATCGTGCCTCCTCAAAGCGAAA
TGTCTCCAACTCTCCCGTTTGAACACGCTCATAACCATTTTGTAAATGCTTTTGTAAATCTCCTGTTTTA
GGATTTCTGCCTACGTAGCCACCTCGAATCATGACCGAAATACGCTCACTTAGTAGCAAATGCGTACCTA
ATGGCTGAAAATAGTCATCTGGAATACGACAAATGGTATGAGCTCTGATAACACGGGACTTTTGCAAGTC
AGAGGAAGTAAGCTGTAAAGAGGATTTCAGTGATGCAGCACTATTCACTGACTCTTGTAATGGTGGTAAG
GCCTCGATAAAAGGATTATCACGATAAGCCTCTACCCCCGTATCACGATAAACTGCTTGAATCCGGGTAG
CACTCATGACTCATCCTTTTCTGGTGGATCCTGAAATAATTCAGGCACGTATGTGGGTAGGCTGTAATCT
TCTTGATCATCCGCTTCCACTGCGTTGAAAGGAATAACTTTAGCCTCATCACCTGAAGAGCTTGGCTTCA
AATGCTCCGCACGTTTTTTACGCTCCGAGGTCACGGCTTCTTTTTTATTAGTTTTAATCTGCTTAATGCG
TGTTGATTTGGGCTCAGTAGTACTGGGCGTTAACTTATTCGCTTTCTGAATGGTTTGCTGAATAAACGCC
TCAAGCTCCCTGCGTTTAGTTAACTCATCCTGCTTCGCATTGGCTTTATTGTGTTTTTCTTGTGCTTGTA
TATCCCAAACCTCCCAAAATGAGAGACCTTTAAACTGCCGACTACGTTCCGTCAGATTACAGCGCCAAAA
TACACGGCTGCCAACTTGCGGAAACAAATAAATCGTATCAACCAGCACTGGGTCATAAGCCGCTTCTAAA
TGTTGAGGTCTAGCTATATCAGTGCTCCGCTGCAACCAACCCTCACGCAGAATCTCTGACCCCGAGTAAT
ACAAACCCCACAAATTAACGCCAAATGAAGAAATAGAGACCTTTCGGCGAGGCAGTAACGCTACTCGCAA
CTGCTCTTGCTCCACAGCCCTTAAACTACCTGTACGATGCTGCATACCCCATTGCCATAGCTGGACAGGA
ATAGACGGTAAATCTGTAGGAAAATCAGCATCTCGATCGTATTTATCCATCACCAGATGGTTATTTCTGA
ATAAGATCGTACGCAAAATAATTTGTGTGAACTCAAATACCGACAGAGATGCATCTAACCTATAGTCTGT
TTCACCATGGCTTTTGATCCGACTGCCCTCTACAATGCCAGGTGCAAAGGACTTAAACTCGGCTTGTAGT
GTTCTAAAAGTGCTTTCCACTATGCCTTTAGCATCGCCACGTCTAGGTGGAGCACTTTCCACTCGCACAT
TAAAACTAGAAACTAAGGCTTCGACCTGATGACTCATTAATTCGCCACGGTCCGCTAGCAACACATCTGG
CAAACCTACACACGGCCAGTCTGAGCTACTAATCTCAATATCATGCTGGGCACAAATGGCCGTTTTGTCA
GAGCAAGCATTTACAAAAGCCTGCATCGCCACCACATAAGACGGATTTTCAAAGCCGATATAAAAGCCCG
TGATCATCCGACTAAACACATCAATCACAATGTAAAGCGTTGGTCTTCCTATGATTTTTTGGCGATCATG
ATGATCCACTAAATAAATATCAGCAATCGTGGCATCAATCTCATAACGACTCCCAGGGCCTAACGCCTGA
GAAGTGGCTGTACTACTTAAGGGTCGTACGTCTTTTTTATATACCCCTGCTTTAACTCTAGACTTTAAGC
GCTGAGCTTTAGGGTATTCTCGATCATAAAAATAACGAAACTGACGTAGTGTTGGGTAATCCTCTTGGGG
AATGCGAGGAAAATACTGAGCAAACAAGTCCACAAATCGTCTATAGGCAACGGTGGTCTTTGTACCTTTT
TGATTTAACAGGTGCTTTTCTATGGTCAACCTAAAAAGGCGTTCAATCTCGGGCGTTACCTTGGTTCCTT
CACCCTTACCATATTCTCTGGCTCGGCCAATCTTTGCTGTTCCTGTCGCTGAACGTCTTTCCCCTGGTGC
ACCGCTGTTTTTGTAGTCAGGAATTAATGCATTAGGCGTTTGACCACGCTGCCAGTAACGGCGTAACAAC
TTATAAACTGTAGCCTTAGTAACCTTATGTTCTTGGACCACATGCTCAACGAGTTCGCTTCTGACTTTAG
GGTCGAAACGATCCTTACTATTAATAATAGGAAGAATTTTTCGATAATCCTCCTCGCGCTTCTGGAAGCT
GACAGAATCTACAGACGGCTCTTCTAAATCAAGATGTACATAAGGGTCATCAGTTCTAACTAAGCGGCCT
TCATCTAAATACTGCATTAGCAACAACTCAGCCCTAGCTTGTGGAACTCCTTTATCAGCGCTTATTTGCA
TCCAGACAACTTGGCCATCCTCTATAGCCAAAATGCGATACGGATCATTATCAAATAGCACAACCTCATT
AATTTGCCACATAGCGCAACTCCTCCATATTCACTACTTGGCTAATACAGAGATCTGCACACTTATTTGC
CCTGAAAGACTTATAAATATTGAACTTAATAAAACCATTTGCGGTTAAGGCTCGTATCTCACTCAATGTT
TTGCCTAACTCCAAATCATAAGCAATATCAACCTGCTTACAGACATTGATAATGTTTTCATCTCCTTTTT
CTTGCAGGATATGGGCCAATGGGGATAGTTGTGCTAAAAGCTCCGCAGAAACTTCTTCTGTTTTCACTGA
ATAAAGCCATTCAATATTTTCTTTTACTACGGGATTTATTTCTTTATCAGTAAAAATGAACCAAGGAATT
TGCTTTTGCTGCCAATAGCGACGCTCTAGTTCTAGTTTTTCTAAGGTACGCTCGTCTTGTAAGGCTGCTG
CAGGTTTGACTTGAATAGCAAACTGCTCAAAAGGACCATCTTTGCAGTCCACTAAAAAATCAGTAGACAT
AACCTGATCTACACCACGAATAACAGGATGCTTAATACCACTATCTATTGCAATCTGCCTGGTATCACTA
GGTAATAAGGGGAACTGCTCGCGTATATCTAGCACGCTGCTCTCCCACTCAAGACTGAGAAAAACAGCAA
GCTCTAAGTCAGATAGCAAATGATGGACTCGTCCCGTCTTATGAGAATAAATACGGTGGGAACGACCTGA
AGAAGGAACTTCTTGTACTGTTAGCCATGGAATATAGTCTTTACCATGCCCTTGGCCACGCCCCTCTTTA
ATACGACGGGCAATTTGCACTTCAGAAAATGAAGAGTTTGCTTTAGCCATAACAAAAGTCCAGTATGCTT
TTTCACAGCATAACTGGACTGATTTCAGTTTACAACTATTCTGTCTAGTTTAAGACTTGGGTACCGAGCT
CGAATTCGCTAGCCCAAAAAAACGGGTATGGAGAAACAGTAGAGAGTTGCGATAAAAAGCGTCAGGTAGG
ATCCGCTAATCTTATGGATAAAAATGCTATGGCATAGCAAAGTGTGACGCCGTGCAAATAATCAATGTGG
ACTTTTCTGCCGTGATTATAGACACTTTTGTTACGCGTTTTTGTCATGGCTTTGGTCCCGCTTTGTTACA
GAATGCTTTTAATAAGCGGGGTTACCGGTTTGGTTAGCGAGAAGAGCCAGTAAAAGACGCAGTGACGGCA
ATGTCTGATGCAATATGGACAATTGGTTTCTTCTCTGAATGGCGGGAGTATGAAAAGTATGGCTGAAGCG
CAAAATGATCCCCTGCTGCCGGGATACTCGTTTAATGCCCATCTGGTGGCGGGTTTAACGCCGATTGAGG
CCAACGGTTATCTCGATTTTTTTATCGACCGACCGCTGGGAATGAAAGGTTATATTCTCAATCTCACCAT
TCGCGGTCAGGGGGTGGTGAAAAATCAGGGACGAGAATTTGTTTGCCGACCGGGTGATATTTTGCTGTTC
CCGCCAGGAGAGATTCATCACTACGGTCGTCATCCGGAGGCTCGCGAATGGTATCACCAGTGGGTTTACT
TTCGTCCGCGCGCCTACTGGCATGAATGGCTTAACTGGCCGTCAATATTTGCCAATACGGGGTTCTTTCG
CCCGGATGAAGCGCACCAGCCGCATTTCAGCGACCTGTTTGGGCAAATCATTAACGCCGGGCAAGGGGAA
GGGCGCTATTCGGAGCTGCTGGCGATAAATCTGCTTGAGCAATTGTTACTGCGGCGCATGGAAGCGATTA
ACGAGTCGCTCCATCCACCGATGGATAATCGGGTACGCGAGGCTTGTCAGTACATCAGCGATCACCTGGC
AGACAGCAATTTTGATATCGCCAGCGTCGCACAGCATGTTTGCTTGTCGCCGTCGCGTCTGTCACATCTT
TTCCGCCAGCAGTTAGGGATTAGCGTCTTAAGCTGGCGCGAGGACCAACGTATCAGCCAGGCGAAGCTGC
TTTTGAGCACCACCCGGATGCCTATCGCCACCGTCGGTCGCAATGTTGGTTTTGACGATCAACTCTATTT
CTCGCGGGTATTTAAAAAATGCACCGGGGCCAGCCCGAGCGAGTTCCGTGCCGGTTGTGAAGAAAAAGTG
AATGATGTAGCCGTCAAGTTGTCATAATTGGTAACGAATCAGACAATTGACGGCTTGACGGAGTAGCATA
GGGTTTGCAGAATCCCTGCTTCGTCCATTTGACAGGCACATTATGCATCGATGATAAGCTGTCAAACATG
AGCAGATCCTCTACGCCGGACGCATCGTGGCCTGTGGGCGGACAATAAAGTCTTAAACTGAACAAAATAG
ATCTAAACTATGACAATAAAGTCTTAAACTAGACAGAATAGTTGTAAACTGAAATCAGTCCAGTTATGCT
GTGAAAAAGCATACTGGACTTTTGTTATGGCTAAAGCAAACTCTTCATTTTCTGAAGTGCAAATTGCCCG
TCGTATTAAAGAGGGGCGTGGGGTCGACGCGGCCGTGGCGCGCCTCCTAGGTGCTCGAGTGGCGGCCGCT
ATTGACCCATAAACTGCCAGGAATTGGGGATCGGATTCGAGCTAAGAATTCCCTTGGGGTATCTTTAAAT
ACTGTAGAAAAGAGGAAGGAAATAATAAATGGCTAAAATGAGAATATCACCGGAATTGAAAAAACTGATC
GAAAAATACCGCTGCGTAAAAGATACGGAAGGAATGTCTCCTGCTAAGGTATATAAGCTGGTGGGAGAAA
ATGAAAACCTATATTTAAAAATGACGGACAGCCGGTATAAAGGGACCACCTATGATGTGGAACGGGAAAA
GGACATGATGCTATGGCTGGAAGGAAAGCTGCCTGTTCCAAAGGTCCTGCACTTTGAACGGCATGATGGC
TGGAGCAATCTGCTCATGAGTGAGGCCGATGGCGTCCTTTGCTCGGAAGAGTATGAAGATGGACAAAGCC
CTGAAAAGATTATCGAGCTGTATGCGGAGTGCATCAGGCTCTTTCACTCCATCGACATATCGGATTGTCC
CTATACGAATAGCTTAGACAGCCGCTTAGCCGAATTGGATTACTTACTGAATAACGATCTGGCCGATGTG
GATTGCGAAAACTGGGAAGAAGACACTCCATTTAAAGATCCGCGCGAGCTGTATGATTTTTTAAAGACGG
AAAAGCCCGAAGAGGAACTTGTCTTTTCCCACGGCGACCTGGGAGACAGCAACATCTTTGTGAAAGATGG
CAAAGTAAGTGGCTTTATTGATCTTGGGAGAAGCGGCAGGGCGGACAAGTGGTATGACATTGCCTTCTGC
GTCCGGTCGATCAGGGAGGATGTCGGGGAAGAACAGTATGTCGAGCTATTTTTTGACTTACTGGGGATCA
AGCCTGATTGGGAGAAAATAAAATATTATATTTTACTGGATGAATTGTTTTAGAGCTCGCACGCTGCCGC
AAGCACTCAGGGCGCAAGGGCTGCTAAAGGAAGCGGAACACGTAGAAAGCCAGTCCGCAGAAACGGTGCT
GACCCCGGATGAATGTCAGCTACTGGGCTATCTGGACAAGGGAAAACGCAAGCGCAAAGAGAAAGCAGGT
AGCTTGCAGTGGGCTTACATGGCGATAGCTAGACTGGGCGGTCTTATGGACAGCAAGCGAACCGGAATTG
CCAGCTGGGGCGCCCTCTGGTAAGGTTGGGAAGCCCTGCAAAGTAAACTGGATGGCTTTCTTGCCGCCAA
GGATCTGATGGCGCAGGGGATCAAGATCTGATCAAGAGACAGGATACTAGTGGAGGAAGAAAAA
Features (pLannotate 1.2.2; 29 found; start..end, strand, type, name):
      1..696     +  CDS            mScarlet-I: mScarlet-I is a basic (constitutively fluorescent) red fluorescent protein published in 2016, derived from synthetic construct. It is reported to be a rapidly-maturing monomer with moderate acid sensitivity.
    717..811     +  terminator     lambda t0 terminator: transcription terminator from phage lambda
    826..854     +  promoter       cat promoter (fragment): promoter of the E. coli cat gene encoding chloramphenicol acetyltransferase
    855..1511    +  CDS            cat: CAT_ECOLX - Experimental evidence at protein level: Swiss-Prot protein existence level 1. This enzyme is an effector of chloramphenicol resistance in bacteria. From Escherichia coli. This protein is used as a marker in many commonly used cloning vectors, such as pACYC184.
   1579..1665    +  terminator     rrnB T1 terminator: Escherichia coli rrnB; transcription terminator T1 from the E. coli rrnB gene
   1776..1941    -  mobile_element Tn7L: mini-Tn7 element (left end of the Tn7 transposon) Tn7
   2374..3324    -  CDS            Rep101(Ts): temperature-sensitive version of the RepA protein needed for replication with the pSC101 origin (Armstrong et al., 1984); rep101 encoding an A56V mutation
   3372..3594    -  rep_origin     pSC101 ori: low-copy replication origin that requires the Rep101 protein
   4079..4331    -  CDS            TcR (fragment): tetracycline efflux protein; tet; confers resistance to tetracycline
   4334..4443    +  oriT           oriT: incP origin of transfer
   4444..4572    -  rep_origin     f1 ori (fragment) (sequence partly withheld): f1 bacteriophage origin of replication; arrow indicates direction of (+) strand synthesis
   4614..5474    -  CDS            AmpR: β-lactamase; bla; confers resistance to ampicillin, carbenicillin, and related antibiotics
   5475..5566    -  promoter       AmpR promoter: bla
   5585..5612    -  terminator     rrnB T2 terminator: transcription terminator T2 from the E. coli rrnB gene
   5704..5790    -  terminator     rrnB T1 terminator: Escherichia coli rrnB; transcription terminator T1 from the E. coli rrnB gene
   5792..5907    -  ncRNA          5S rRNA: Accession: RF00001 - 5S ribosomal RNA
   5993..6030    -  misc_feature   MCS (fragment): pUC18/19 multiple cloning site
   6031..6420    -  CDS            tnsE (fragment): TNSE_ECOLX - Experimental evidence at protein level: Swiss-Prot protein existence level 1. TnsABC + TnsD promote high-frequency insertion of Tn7 into a specific target site known as att-Tn7 whereas TnsABC + TnsE promote low-frequency insertion into many different sites. From Escherichia coli.
   6427..7950    -  CDS            tnsD: TNSD_ECOLX - Protein predicted: Swiss-Prot protein existence level 4. TnsABC + TnsD promote high-frequency insertion of Tn7 into a specific target site known as att-Tn7 whereas TnsABC + TnsE promote low-frequency insertion into many different sites. From Escherichia coli.
   7956..9620    -  CDS            tnsC: TNSC_ECOLX - Experimental evidence at protein level: Swiss-Prot protein existence level 1. TnsABC + TnsD promote high-frequency insertion of Tn7 into a specific target site known as att-Tn7 whereas TnsABC + TnsE promote low-frequency insertion into many different sites. From Escherichia coli.
   9620..11725   -  CDS            tnsB: TNSB_ECOLX - Experimental evidence at protein level: Swiss-Prot protein existence level 1. Sequence-specific, DNA-binding protein required for Tn7 transposition. Recognizes sequences necessary for recombination at both left and right ends of Tn7 and, together with TnsA, forms the transposase. TnsB executes the 5'-DNA strand breakage and joining reactions. From Escherichia coli.
  11715..12533   -  CDS            tnsA: TNSA_ECOLX - Experimental evidence at protein level: Swiss-Prot protein existence level 1. Required for Tn7 transposition. Forms the transposase, together with TnsB. TnsA executes the 5'-DNA strand breakage reaction. TnsABC and TnsD promote high-frequency insertion of Tn7 into a specific target site known as ATT-Tn7 whereas TnsABC and TnsD promote low- frequency insertion into many different sites. From Escherichia coli.
  12612..12630   -  misc_feature   MCS (fragment): pUC18/19 multiple cloning site
  12651..12935   -  promoter       araBAD promoter: araBAD; promoter of the L-arabinose operon of E. coli; the araC regulatory gene is transcribed in the opposite direction (Guzman et al., 1995)
  12962..13840   +  CDS            araC: L-arabinose regulatory protein; araC
  13930..13948   -  promoter       tet promoter (fragment): E. coli promoter for tetracycline efflux protein gene
  13986..14184   -  mobile_element Tn7R (fragment): mini-Tn7 element (right end of the Tn7 transposon) Tn7
  14332..15126   +  CDS            KanR: aminoglycoside phosphotransferase; aphA-3; confers resistance to kanamycin
  15134..15451   +  CDS            tnpA (fragment): TN5P_ECOLX - Also known as tnp. Experimental evidence at protein level: Swiss-Prot protein existence level 1. Mediates transposition of transposon Tn5 by a 'cut and paste' mechanism. First, the monomeric transposase binds the 19 bp inverted DNA repeats flanking the transposon. Then, dimerization of the DNA- bound transposase creates a synaptic DNA complex. After nicking of the first DNA strand, excision of the transposon proceeds through a series of intermediates. The transposase then mediates the insertion of the transposon at a new site by strand transfer. The activity of the wild- type tran
