[The description below was written by a language model from this plasmid's Addgene catalogue record and pLannotate feature annotations shown in this document.]
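Description:
pMRE-Tn7-155 is a roughly 15.5 kb mini-Tn7 delivery plasmid built on the pGRG36 backbone and designed to place a constitutively expressed red fluorescent protein gene into bacterial chromosomes. It replicates from the low-copy pSC101 origin, driven by the temperature-sensitive Rep101(Ts) protein (A56V). This explains why it is maintained at a permissive temperature, and it allows the plasmid to be lost from recipients after transposition. The backbone carries AmpR (β-lactamase) for selection in E. coli and an incP oriT, so it can be mobilised by conjugation from a donor such as S17-1 λpir. Fragments of a tetracycline resistance gene and an f1 origin are also annotated, apparently as remnants of earlier cloning steps.

On the circular map, the transposable segment lies between the Tn7R and Tn7L ends. It contains a kanamycin resistance gene (followed by a Tn5 transposase fragment), the mScarlet-I coding sequence followed by the lambda t0 terminator, and a chloramphenicol acetyltransferase gene with a fragment of its own promoter and an rrnB T1 terminator. Kanamycin and chloramphenicol therefore select for integrants. The promoter that drives mScarlet-I is not annotated in the feature table, although the record describes its expression as constitutive.

Outside the transposon ends, the tnsABCD genes sit downstream of the araBAD promoter, with the araC regulator transcribed divergently; only a fragment of tnsE remains. TnsABC together with TnsD direct high-frequency, site-specific insertion at the chromosomal att-Tn7 site. The plasmid belongs to a broad host-range fluorescent protein toolbox and is used to create stable, single-copy, red-fluorescent tagged strains.
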