Addgene plasmid #118569: pMRE-Tn7-155
Purpose: miniTn7 plasmid to deliver constitutively expressed fluorescent protein genes in bacteria
Depositing lab: Mitja Remus-Emsermann. Depositing organization: University of Canterbury. Publication: Chromatic Bacteria - A Broad Host-Range Plasmid and Chromosomal Insertion Toolbox for Fluorescent Protein Expression in Bacteria. Schlechter RO, Jun H, Bernach M, Oso S, Boyd E, Munoz-Lintz DA, Dobson RCJ, Remus DM, Remus-Emsermann MNP. Front Microbiol. 2018 Dec 12;9:3052. doi: 10.3389/fmicb.2018.03052. eCollection 2018. PubMed 30631309.
Backbone
  Vector backbone: pGRG36
  Vector type: Bacterial Expression ; miniTn7 delivery vector
  Selectable markers: Chloramphenicol/ Kanamycin
Growth in bacteria
  Bacterial resistance: Ampicillin, 100 μg/mL
  Growth temperature: 30°C
  Growth strain: E. coli S17-1 lambda pir
  Copy number: Low Copy
Gene/Insert
  Gene/Insert name: mScarlet-I
  Species: Synthetic
  Cloning method: Restriction Enzyme; 5′ cloning site Unknown (unknown if destroyed)
Resource information
  A portion of this plasmid was derived from a plasmid made by: pTriEx-RhoA-wt_mScarlet-I_SGFP2
Terms and licenses: Academic/Nonprofit Terms; Industry Terms: Not Available to Industry
Depositor comments: Please visit https://www.biorxiv.org/content/early/2018/09/07/402172 for bioRxiv preprint.
How to cite: pMRE-Tn7-155 was a gift from Mitja Remus-Emsermann (Addgene plasmid # 118569 ; http://n2t.net/addgene:118569 ; RRID:Addgene_118569)
